Addgene plasmid #184471: pDONR221-PARP15
Purpose: For gateway cloning of PARP15
Depositing lab: Karla Feijs. Depositing organization: Universitaetsklinikum Aachen. Publication: Protein and RNA ADP-ribosylation detection is influenced by sample preparation and reagents used. Weixler L, Ikenga NJ, Voorneveld J, Aydin G, Bolte TM, Momoh J, Butepage M, Golzmann A, Luscher B, Filippov DV, Zaja R, Feijs KL. Life Sci Alliance. 2022 Nov 11;6(1):e202201455. doi: 10.26508/lsa.202201455. PubMed 36368907.
Backbone
  Vector backbone: pDONR221
  Total vector size (bp): 4112
  Vector type: Gateway cloning
  Selectable markers: Zeocin
Growth in bacteria
  Bacterial resistance: Kanamycin, 50 μg/mL
  Growth temperature: 37°C
  Growth strain: DH5alpha
  Copy number: Unknown
Gene/Insert
  Gene/Insert name: PARP15
  Species: H. sapiens (human)
  Insert size (bp): 2038
  Entrez Gene: PARP15 (a.k.a. ARTD7, BAL3, pART7)
  Cloning method: Gateway Cloning
  Sequencing primers: 5′ M13F
Terms and licenses: Academic/Nonprofit Terms; Industry Terms: Not Available to Industry
Depositor comments: Please visit https://doi.org/10.1101/2022.02.22.481411 for bioRxiv preprint.
How to cite: pDONR221-PARP15 was a gift from Karla Feijs (Addgene plasmid # 184471 ; http://n2t.net/addgene:184471 ; RRID:Addgene_184471)
