[The description below was written by a language model from this plasmid's Addgene catalogue record and pLannotate feature annotations shown in this document.]
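Description:
pDONR221-PARP15 is a Gateway entry clone built on the pDONR221 backbone and carrying the human PARP15 coding sequence (also known as ARTD7 or BAL3), a member of the ADP-ribosyltransferase family. It is a bacterial cloning plasmid rather than an expression vector. It replicates in E. coli from a high-copy ColE1/pUC-type origin and is selected with kanamycin through the aph(3')-Ia resistance gene. The catalogue entry also lists Zeocin as a selectable marker, but no Zeocin resistance gene appears in the annotated features. The stated total size (about 4.1 kb) is also somewhat smaller than the roughly 4.6 kb sequenced record.

The PARP15 open reading frame, about 2 kb, sits directly between attL1 and attL2, the recombination sites left after a BP reaction into the donor vector. These sites allow the insert to be moved directionally, by an LR Clonase reaction, into any attR-containing destination vector, which then supplies the promoter, tags and host-specific elements. No promoter is annotated upstream of the sense strand of the insert. The rrnB T1 and T2 terminators upstream of attL1 insulate the cassette from read-through transcription. A T7 promoter lies just beyond attL2, pointing back towards the insert. It and the M13 forward priming region serve mainly for sequence verification. The short annotated fragments of lacI, lacZα and an RSF origin are partial matches in the backbone and not functional elements. The record does not state whether the insert retains a stop codon, which determines whether it can be fused to C-terminal tags. The stated purpose is Gateway cloning of PARP15, and the associated work concerns detection of protein and RNA ADP-ribosylation.
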