Features (pLannotate 1.2.2; 11 found; start..end, strand, type, name):
      1..121     +  rep_origin     RSF ori (fragment): Plasmids containing the RSF 1030 origin of replication can be propagated in E. coli cells that contain additional plasmids with compatible origins.
    123..215     +  CDS            lacI (fragment): lac repressor; lacI; The lac repressor binds to the lac operator to inhibit transcription in E. coli. This inhibition can be relieved by adding lactose or isopropyl-β-D-thiogalactopyranoside (IPTG).
    270..297     -  terminator     rrnB T2 terminator: transcription terminator T2 from the E. coli rrnB gene
    429..472     +  terminator     rrnB T1 terminator: Escherichia coli rrnB; transcription terminator T1 from the E. coli rrnB gene
    519..555     -  CDS            lacZα (fragment): LacZα fragment of β-galactosidase; lacZ fragment
    571..670     +  protein_bind   attL1: mutant version of attL; recombination site for the Gateway® LR reaction LR Clonase™
    673..2706    +  CDS            PARP15: PAR15_HUMAN - Also known as BAL3 From Homo sapiens (Human).
   2710..2809    -  protein_bind   attL2: mutant version of attL; recombination site for the Gateway® LR reaction LR Clonase™
   2827..2845    -  promoter       T7 promoter: promoter for bacteriophage T7 RNA polymerase
   2979..3788    +  CDS            KanR: aminoglycoside phosphotransferase; aph(3')-Ia; confers resistance to kanamycin in bacteria or G418 (Geneticin®) in eukaryotes
   3935..4523    +  rep_origin     ori: high-copy-number ColE1/pMB1/pBR322/pUC origin of replication
>Addgene plasmid #184471 | pDONR221-PARP15 | addgene full sequence | sequence record 451129 | Addgene NGS Result
TTCTTTCCTGCGTTATCCCCTGATTCTGTGGATAACCGTATTACCGCCTTTGAGTGAGCTGATACCGCTC
GCCGCAGCCGAACGACCGAGCGCAGCGAGTCAGTGAGCGAGGAAGCGGAAGAGCGCCCAATACGCAAACC
GCCTCTCCCCGCGCGTTGGCCGATTCATTAATGCAGCTGGCACGACAGGTTTCCCGACTGGAAAGCGGGC
AGTGAGCGCAACGCAATTAATACGCGTACCGCTAGCCAGGAAGAGTTTGTAGAAACGCAAAAAGGCCATC
CGTCAGGATGGCCTTCTGCTTAGTTTGATGCCTGGCAGTTTATGGCGGGCGTCCTGCCCGCCACCCTCCG
GGCCGTTGCTTCACAACGTTCAAATCCGCTCCCGGCGGATTTGTCCTACTCAGGAGAGCGTTCACCGACA
AACAACAGATAAAACGAAAGGCCCAGTCTTCCGACTGAGCCTTTCGTTTTATTTGATGCCTGGCAGTTCC
CTACTCTCGCGTTAACGCTAGCATGGATGTTTTCCCAGTCACGACGTTGTAAAACGACGGCCAGTCTTAA
GCTCGGGCCCCAAATAATGATTTTATTTTGACTGATAGTGACCTGTTCGTTGCAACAAATTGATGAGCAA
TGCTTTTTTATAATGCCAACTTTGTACAAAAAAGCAGGCTTCATGGCTGCGCCAGGCCCCCTTCCTGCCG
CTGCTCTGAGTCCAGGGGCTCCGACCCCCAGAGAACTTATGCACGGAGTTGCAGGTGTTACTTCCAGAGC
CGGACGAGATCGGGAGGCGGGGAGCGTGCTGCCGGCCGGGAACCGTGGGGCGCGGAAGGCCTCCCGGCGC
TCTTCCTCCCGGAGTATGTCCAGAGACAACAAGTTCAGCAAGAAAGATTGTCTTTCAATCAGGAATGTTG
TAGCTTCAATCCAAACCAAAGAAGGTCTGAATCTCAAGTTGATAAGTGGAGATGTTCTGTACATCTGGGC
CGATGTCATTGTCAACAGCGTTCCCATGAATCTTCAGCTTGGAGGAGGACCACTATCTCGGGCATTTTTG
CAGAAAGCTGGTCCCATGCTCCAGAAAGAGTTAGATGACAGAAGGCGGGAAACAGAGGAAAAAGTAGGTA
ACATATTCATGACAAGCGGCTGCAATCTGGACTGCAAAGCTGTGCTCCATGCTGTGGCTCCATACTGGAA
TAATGGAGCAGAGACTTCTTGGCAGATCATGGCAAATATAATCAAGAAATGTTTGACAACTGTAGAAGTG
CTATCTTTCTCATCAATCACATTTCCCATGATTGGAACAGGAAGTTTGCAGTTTCCCAAAGCTGTTTTTG
CTAAACTAATCCTTTCAGAAGTGTTCGAATACAGTAGCAGCACAAGGCCGATAACTAGCCCTTTACAAGA
AGTCCACTTTCTGGTATATACAAATGACGATGAAGGCTGTCAGGCATTTTTAGATGAATTCACTAACTGG
TCAAGAATAAATCCCAACAAGGCCAGGATTCCCATGGCAGGAGATACCCAAGGTGTGGTCGGGACTGTCT
CTAAGCCTTGTTTCACAGCATATGAAATGAAAATCGGTGCAATTACTTTTCAGGTTGCTACTGGAGATAT
AGCCACTGAACAGGTAGATGTTATTGTAAACTCAACAGCAAGGACATTTAATCGGAAATCAGGTGTGTCA
AGAGCTATTTTAGAAGGTGCTGGACAAGCTGTGGAAAGTGAATGTGCTGTACTAGCTGCACAGCCTCACA
GAGATTTTATAATTACACCAGGTGGATGCTTAAAGTGCAAAATAATAATTCATGTTCCTGGGGGAAAAGA
TGTCAGGAAAACGGTCACCAGTGTTCTAGAAGAGTGTGAACAGAGGAAGTACACATCGGTTTCCCTTCCA
GCCATTGGAACAGGAAATGCCGGAAAAAACCCTATCACAGTTGCTGATAACATAATCGATGCTATTGTAG
ACTTCTCATCACAACATTCCACCCCATCATTAAAAACAGTTAAAGTTGTCATTTTTCAACCTGAGCTGCT
AAATATATTCTACGACAGCATGAAAAAAAGAGACCTCTCTGCATCACTGAACTTTCAGTCCACATTCTCC
ATGACTACATGTAATCTTCCTGAACACTGGACTGACATGAATCATCAGCTGTTTTGCATGGTCCAGCTAG
AGCCAGGACAATCAGAATATAATACCATAAAGGACAAGTTCACCCGAACTTGTTCTTCCTACGCAATAGA
GAAGATTGAGAGGATACAGAATGCATTTCTCTGGCAGAGCTACCAGGTAAAGAAAAGGCAAATGGATATC
AAGAATGACCATAAGAATAATGAGAGACTCCTCTTCCATGGGACAGATGCAGACTCAGTGCCATATGTCA
ATCAGCACGGCTTTAATAGAAGTTGTGCTGGGAAAAATGCTGTATCCTATGGAAAAGGAACCTATTTTGC
TGTGGATGCCAGTTATTCTGCCAAGGACACCTACTCCAAGCCAGACAGCAATGGGAGAAAGCACATGTAC
GTTGTGCGAGTACTTACTGGAGTCTTCACAAAGGGACGTGCAGGATTAGTCACCCCTCCACCCAAGAATC
CTCACAATCCCACAGATCTCTTTGACTCAGTGACAAACAATACACGATCTCCAAAGCTATTTGTGGTATT
CTTTGATAATCAGGCTTACCCAGAATATCTCATAACTTTCACGGCTTAAACCCAGCTTTCTTGTACAAAG
TTGGCATTATAAGAAAGCATTGCTTATCAATTTGTTGCAACGAACAGGTCACTATCAGTCAAAATAAAAT
CATTATTTGCCATCCAGCTGATATCCCCTATAGTGAGTCGTATTACATGGTCATAGCTGTTTCCTGGCAG
CTCTGGCCCGTGTCTCAAAATCTCTGATGTTACATTGCACAAGATAAAAATATATCATCATGAACAATAA
AACTGTCTGCTTACATAAACAGTAATACAAGGGGTGTTATGAGCCATATTCAACGGGAAACGTCGAGGCC
GCGATTAAATTCCAACATGGATGCTGATTTATATGGGTATAAATGGGCTCGCGATAATGTCGGGCAATCA
GGTGCGACAATCTATCGCTTGTATGGGAAGCCCGATGCGCCAGAGTTGTTTCTGAAACATGGCAAAGGTA
GCGTTGCCAATGATGTTACAGATGAGATGGTCAGACTAAACTGGCTGACGGAATTTATGCCTCTTCCGAC
CATCAAGCATTTTATCCGTACTCCTGATGATGCATGGTTACTCACCACTGCGATCCCCGGAAAAACAGCA
TTCCAGGTATTAGAAGAATATCCTGATTCAGGTGAAAATATTGTTGATGCGCTGGCAGTGTTCCTGCGCC
GGTTGCATTCGATTCCTGTTTGTAATTGTCCTTTTAACAGCGATCGCGTATTTCGTCTCGCTCAGGCGCA
ATCACGAATGAATAACGGTTTGGTTGATGCGAGTGATTTTGATGACGAGCGTAATGGCTGGCCTGTTGAA
CAAGTCTGGAAAGAAATGCATAAACTTTTGCCATTCTCACCGGATTCAGTCGTCACTCATGGTGATTTCT
CACTTGATAACCTTATTTTTGACGAGGGGAAATTAATAGGTTGTATTGATGTTGGACGAGTCGGAATCGC
AGACCGATACCAGGATCTTGCCATCCTATGGAACTGCCTCGGTGAGTTTTCTCCTTCATTACAGAAACGG
CTTTTTCAAAAATATGGTATTGATAATCCTGATATGAATAAATTGCAGTTTCATTTGATGCTCGATGAGT
TTTTCTAATCAGAATTGGTTAATTGGTTGTAACACTGGCAGAGCATTACGCTGACTTGACGGGACGGCGC
AAGCTCATGACCAAAATCCCTTAACGTGAGTTACGCGTCGTTCCACTGAGCGTCAGACCCCGTAGAAAAG
ATCAAAGGATCTTCTTGAGATCCTTTTTTTCTGCGCGTAATCTGCTGCTTGCAAACAAAAAAACCACCGC
TACCAGCGGTGGTTTGTTTGCCGGATCAAGAGCTACCAACTCTTTTTCCGAAGGTAACTGGCTTCAGCAG
AGCGCAGATACCAAATACTGTTCTTCTAGTGTAGCCGTAGTTAGGCCACCACTTCAAGAACTCTGTAGCA
CCGCCTACATACCTCGCTCTGCTAATCCTGTTACCAGTGGCTGCTGCCAGTGGCGATAAGTCGTGTCTTA
CCGGGTTGGACTCAAGACGATAGTTACCGGATAAGGCGCAGCGGTCGGGCTGAACGGGGGGTTCGTGCAC
ACAGCCCAGCTTGGAGCGAACGACCTACACCGAACTGAGATACCTACAGCGTGAGCTATGAGAAAGCGCC
ACGCTTCCCGAAGGGAGAAAGGCGGACAGGTATCCGGTAAGCGGCAGGGTCGGAACAGGAGAGCGCACGA
GGGAGCTTCCAGGGGGAAACGCCTGGTATCTTTATAGTCCTGTCGGGTTTCGCCACCTCTGACTTGAGCG
TCGATTTTTGTGATGCTCGTCAGGGGGGCGGAGCCTATGGAAAAACGCCAGCAACGCGGCCTTTTTACGG
TTCCTGGCCTTTTGCTGGCCTTTTGCTCACATG
